Addgene plasmid #13283: GFP-NPM NESD
Depositing lab: Xin Wang. Depositing organization: National Cancer Institute (NCI). Publication: Temporal and spatial control of nucleophosmin by the Ran-Crm1 complex in centrosome duplication. Wang W, Budhu A, Forgues M, Wang XW. Nat Cell Biol. 2005 Aug . 7(8):823-30. 10.1038/ncb1282 PubMed 16041368.
Backbone
  Vector backbone: pEGFP-C2
  Backbone size w/o insert (bp): 4700
  Vector type: Mammalian Expression
  Selectable markers: Neomycin (select with G418)
Growth in bacteria
  Bacterial resistance: Kanamycin, 50 μg/mL
  Growth temperature: 37°C
  Growth strain: DH5alpha
  Copy number: High Copy
Gene/Insert
  Gene/Insert name: NPM (alt name: B23.1)
  Species: H. sapiens (human)
  Insert size (bp): 900
  Mutation: Deletion of aa94-aa102
  Entrez Gene: NPM1 (a.k.a. B23, NPM)
  Tag / fusion protein: Flag (N terminal on insert)
  Cloning method: Restriction Enzyme; 5′ cloning site BamHI (not destroyed); 3′ cloning site BamHI (not destroyed)
  Sequencing primers: 5′ EGFP-C
Resource information
  A portion of this plasmid was derived from a plasmid made by: K. Nagata (U of Tsukuba, Japan)
Terms and licenses: Academic/Nonprofit Terms; Industry Terms: Not Available to Industry
Depositor comments: NESD=nuclear export sequence deletion
How to cite: GFP-NPM NESD was a gift from Xin Wang (Addgene plasmid # 13283 ; http://n2t.net/addgene:13283 ; RRID:Addgene_13283)
