[The description below was written by a language model from this plasmid's Addgene catalogue record.]
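Description:
GFP-NPM NESD is a mammalian expression plasmid built on the pEGFP-C2 backbone (about 4.7 kb without insert). It carries a roughly 900 bp human nucleophosmin (NPM1, also called B23 or B23.1) coding sequence cloned into the BamHI site. Because both cloning junctions use BamHI and both sites are preserved, the insert could in principle ligate in either orientation, and the record lists an EGFP-C primer for sequencing across the 5′ junction. In C-series EGFP vectors the insert sits downstream of the EGFP coding region, so the product is expected to be an N-terminal EGFP fusion. The record also notes a Flag tag at the N terminus of the insert, which would lie between EGFP and NPM. The promoter is not stated in the record, although vectors of this family normally drive the fusion from the CMV immediate-early promoter. The plasmid is a high-copy construct maintained in E. coli under kanamycin selection, and its neomycin resistance marker allows G418 selection of transfected mammalian cells.

The defining feature is a deletion of amino acids 94–102 of NPM. The depositor describes this as a nuclear export sequence deletion, which is the meaning of "NESD" in the name. Removing this motif is meant to disrupt export-dependent behaviour of the protein, and the GFP tag allows its subcellular distribution to be followed by fluorescence microscopy. The associated publication concerns control of nucleophosmin by the Ran–Crm1 complex during centrosome duplication. The construct is therefore suited to comparing the localisation and centrosome-related function of export-defective NPM with that of the wild-type protein. No feature table was provided, so the element positions cannot be confirmed.
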