>Addgene plasmid #13283 | GFP-NPM NESD | addgene partial sequence | sequence record 19654 | EGFP-C 5'-CATGGTCCTGCTGGAGTTCGTG-3'
CCCGGGNCNCNGGCANGACGAGCTGTCAGTCCGGACTCAGATCTCGAGCTCAAGCTTCGAATTCTGCAGT
CGACGGTACCGCGGGCCCGGGATCCGCCGCCACCATGGACTACAAGGATGACGACGACAAGCATATGGAA
GATTCGATGGACATGGACATGAGCCCCCTGAGGCCCCAGAACTATCTTTTCGGTTGTGAACTAAAGGCCG
ACAAAGATTATCACTTTAAGGTGGATAATGATGAAAATGAGCACCAGTTATCTTTAAGAACGGTCAGTTT
AGGGGCTGGTGCAAAGGATGAGTTGCACATTGTTGAAGCAGAGGCAATGAATTACGAAGGCAGTCCAATT
AAAGTAACACTGGCAACTTTGAAAATGTCTGTACAGCCAACGGTTTCCCTTGGGGGCTTTGAAGCTTGTG
GTTCAGGGCCAGTGCATATTAGTGGACAGCACTTAGTAGCTGTGGAGGAAGATGCAGAGTCAGAAGATGA
AGAGGAGGAGGATGTGAAACTCTTAAGTATATCTGGAAAGCGGTCTGCCCCTGGAGGTGGTAGCAAGGTT
CCACAGAAAAAAGTAAAACTTGCTGCTGATGAAGATGATGACGATGATGATGAAGAGGATGATGATGAAG
ATGATGATGATGATGATTTTGATGATGAGGAAGCTGAAGAAAAAGCGCCAGTGAAGAAATCTATACGAGA
TACTCCAGCCAAAAATGCACAAAAGTCAAATCAGAATGGAAAAGACTCAAAACCATCATCAACACCAAGA
TCAAAGGACAAGAATCCTTCAGAACNGGAAAANCACACCCNCNNNGNCTTTTTTNNAAAATN
